>Addgene plasmid #170006 | pAM002 | addgene full sequence | sequence record 335939 | Addgene NGS Result
GATGTAAACATTGTGGCTGTTAAAATTGTATTCCAGCTTATGGCCCAGGATATTGCCGTCTTCTTTAAAG
TCAATGCCTTTCAGCTCAATGCGGTTTACCAGGGTATCGCCTTCAAATTTCACTTCCGCACGCGTTTTGT
ACGTGCCGTCATCCTTAAAGGAAATCGTGCGTTCCTGCACATAGCCTTCCGGCATGGCGGACTTGAAGAA
GTCATGCTGCTTCATATGGTCCGGATAACGAGCAAAGCACTGAACACCATAAGTCAGCGTCGTTACCAGA
GTCGGCCAAGGTACCGGCAGTTTACCAGTAGTACAGATGAACTTCAGCGTCAGTTTACCATTAGTTGCGT
CACCTTCACCCTCGCCACGCACGGAAAACTTATGACCGTTGACATCACCATCCAGTTCCACCAGAATAGG
GACGACACCAGTGAACAGCTCTTCGCCTTTACGCATCTAGTATTTCTCCTCTTTAGCGCCCCCGTTTCAC
GCTGATTGTTCATAACACGTTACACATCAACGGATAAACAAAACGGCAATAGCGATGGAATGGTTGTATA
TTAACCTAACATTAATTTTTTCCGACGTCGGCCGTAGGCGTCGGAGATTCCGGAGCGTAATAGGGAGTAG
ACGGAACGCGGAAGCGATAAAAATTCTGCCTCGTGATACGCCTATTTTTATAGGTTAATGTCATGATAAT
AATGGTTTATTAGACGTCAGGTGGCACCATGGGAAATGTGCGCGGAACCCCTATTTGTTTATTTTTCTAA
ATACATTAAAATATGTATCCGCTCATGAGACAATAACCCTGATAAATGCTTCAATAATATTGAAAAAGGA
AGAGTATGAGTATTCAACATTTCAGTGTCGCCCTTATTCCCTTTTTTGCGGCATTTTGCCTTCCTGTTTT
TGCTCACCCAGAAACGCTGGTGAAAGTAAAAGATGCTGAAGATCAGTTGGGTGCACGAGTGGGTTACATC
GAACTGGATCTCAACAGCGGTAAGATCCTTGAGAGTTTTCGCCCCGAAGAACGTTTTCCAATGATGAGCA
CTTTTAAAGTTCTGCTATGTGGCGCGGTATTATACCGTATTGACGCCGGGCAAGAGCAACTCGGTCGCCG
CATACACTATTCTCAGAATGACTTGGTTGAGTACTCACCAGTAACAGAAAAGCATCTTACGGATGGCATG
ACAGTAAGAGAATTATGCAGTGCTGCCATAACCATGAGTGATAACACTGCGGCCAACTTACTTCTGACAA
CGATCGGAGGACCGAAGGAGCTAACCGCTTTTTTGCACAACATGGGGGATCATGTAACTCGCCTTGATCG
TTGGGAACCGGAGCTGAATGAAGCCATACCAAACGACGAGCGTGACACCACGATGCCTGTAGCAATGGCA
ACAACGTTGCGCAAACTATTAACTGGCGAACTACTTACTCTAGCTTCCCGGCAACAATTAATAGACTGGA
TGGAGGCGGATAAAGTTGCAGGACCACTTCTGCGCTCGGCCCTTCCGGCTGGCTGGTTTATTGCTGATAA
ATCTGGAGCCGGTGAGCGTGGATCACGCGGTATCATTGCAGCACTGGGGCCAGATGGTAAGCCCTCCCGT
ATCGTAGTTATCTACACGACGGGGAGTCAGGCAACTATGGATGAACGAAATAGACAGATCGCTGAGATAG
GTGCCTCACTGATTAAGCATTGGTAACTGTCAGACCAAGTTTACGAGCTCGCTTGGACTCCTGTTGATAG
ATCCAGTAATGACATCAGAACTCCATCTGGATTTGTTCAGAACGCTCGGTTGCCGCCGGGCGTTTTTTAT
TGGTGAGAATCCAAGCACTAGGGACAGTAAGACGGGTAAGCCTGTTGATGATACCGCTGCCTTACTGGGT
GCATTAGCCAGTCTGAATGACCTGTCACGGGATAATCCGAAGTGGTCAGACTGGAAAATCAGAGGGCAGG
AACTGCTGAACAGCAAAAAGTCAGATAGCACCACATAGCAGACCAGCCATAAAACGCCCTGAGAAGCCCG
TGACGGGCTTTTCTTGTATTATGGGTAGTTTCCTTGCATGAATCCATAAAAGGCGCCTGTAGTGCCATTT
ACCCACATTCACTGCCAGAGCCGTGAGCGCAGCGAACTGAATGTCACGAAAAAGACAGCGACTCAGGTGC
CTGATGGTCGGAGACAAAAGGAATATTAAGCGATTTGCACGAGCTTGCGAGGGTGCTACTTAAGCCTTTA
GGGTTTTAAGGTCTGTTTTGTAGAGGAGCAAACAGCGTTTGCGACATCCTTTTGTAATACTGCGGAACTG
ACTAAAGTAGTGAGTTATACACAGGGCTGGGATCTATTCTTTTTATCTTTTTTTATTCTTTCTTTATTCT
ATAAATTATAACCACTTGAATATAAACAAAAAAAACACACAAAGGTCTAGCGGAATTTACAGAGGGTCTA
GCAGAATTTACAAGTTTTCCAGCAAAGGTCTAGCAGAATTTACAGATACCCACAACTCAAAGGAAAAGGA
CATGTAATTATCATTGACTAGCCCATCTCAATTGGTATAGTGATTAAAATCACCTAGACCAATTGAGATG
TATGTCTGAATTAGTTGTTTTCAAAGCAAATGAACTAGCGATTAGTCGCTATGACTTAACGGAGCATGAA
ACCAAGCTAATTTTATGCTGTGTGGCACTACTCAACCCCACTATTGAAAACCCTACAAGGAAAGAACGGA
CGGTATCGTTCACTTATAACCAATACGCTCAGATGATGAACATCAGTAGGGAAAATGCTTATGGTGTATT
AGCTAAAGCAACCAGAGAGCTGATGACGAGAACTGTGGAAATCATGAATCCTTTGGTTAAAGGCTTTGAG
ATTTTCCAGTGGACAAACTATGCCAAGTTCTCAAGCGAAAAATTAGAATTAGTTTTTAGTGAAGAGATAT
TGCCTTATCTTTTCCAGTTAAAAAAATTCATAAAATATAATCTGGAACATGTTAAGTCTTTTGAAAACAA
ATACTCTATGAGGATTTATGAGTGGTTATTAAAAGAACTAACACAAAAGAAAACTCACAAGGCAAATATA
GAGATTAGCCTTGATGAATTTAAGTTCATGTTAATGCTTGAAAATAACTACCATGAGTTTAAAAGGCTTA
ACCAATGGGTTTTGAAACCAATAAGTAAAGATTTAAACACTTACAGCAATATGAAATTGGTGGTTGATAA
GCGAGGCCGCCCGACTGATACGTTGATTTTCCAAGTTGAACTAGATAGACAAATGGATCTCGTAACCGAA
CTTGAGAACAACCAGATAAAAATGAATGGTGACAAAATACCAACAACCATTACATCAGATTCCTACCTAC
ATAACGGACTAAGAAAAACACTACACGATGCTTTAACTGCAAAAATTCAGCTCACCAGTTTTGAGGCAAA
ATTTTTGAGTGACATGCAAAGTAAGTATGATCTCAATGGTTCGTTCTCATGGCTCACGCAAAAACAACGA
ACCACACTAGAGAACATACTGGCTAAATACGGAAGGATCTGAGGTTCTTATGGCTCTTGTATCTATCAGT
GAAGCATCAAGACTAACAAACAAAAGTAGAACAACTGTTCACCGTTACATATCAAAGGGAAAACTGTCCA
TATGCACAGATGAAAACGGTGTAAAAAAGATAGATACATCAGAGCTTTTACGAGTTTTTGGTGCATTCAA
AGCTGTTCACCATGAACAGATCGACAATGTAACCTCGAGATTACCGCCTTTGAGTGAGCTGATACCGCTC
GCCGCAGCCGAACGACCGAGCGCAGCGAGTCAGTGAGCGAGGAAGCCTGCATAACGCGAAGTAATCTTTT
CGGTTTTAAAGAAAAAGGGCAGGGTGGTGACACCTTGCCCTTCTAGGGCGGCGGATTTGTCCTACTCAGG
AGAGCGTTCACCGACAAACAACAGATAAAACGAAAGGCCCAGTCTTTCGACTGAGCCTTTCGTTTTATTT
GATGCCTTAAGACCCACTTTCACATTTAAGTTGTTTTTCTAATCCGCATATGATCAATTCAAGGCCGAAT
AAGAAGGCTGGCTCTGCACCTTGGTGATCAAATAATTCGATAGCTTGTCGTAATAATGGCGGCATACTAT
CAGTAGTAGGTGTTTCCCTTTCTTCTTTAGCGACTTGATGCTCTTGATCTTCCAATACGCAACCTAAAGT
AAAATGCCCCACTGCGCTGAGTGCATATAATGCATTCTCTAGTGAAAAACCTTGTTGGCATAAAAAGGCT
AATTGATTTTCGAGAGTTTCATACTGTTTTTCTGTAGGCCGTGTACCTAAATGTACTTTTGCTCCATCGC
GATGACTTAGTAAAGCACATCTAAAACTTTTAGCGTTATTACGTAAAAAATCTTGCCAGCTTTCCCCTTC
TAAAGGGCAAAAGTGAGTATGGTGCCTATCTAACATCTCAATGGCTAAGGCGTCGAGCAAAGCCCGCTTA
TTTTTTACATGCCAATACAATGTAGGCTGCTCTACACCTAGCTTCTGGGCGAGTTTACGGGTTGTTAAAC
CTTCGATTCCGACCTCATTAAGCAGCTCTAATGCGCTGTTAATCACTTTACTTTTATCTAAACGAGACAT
CATACTACCCCCTGTTAAAGAGTGTTTCTCTGGCTGGGCTAGCACAATACCTAGGACTGAGCTAGCTGTC
AAAAGCTTGCATGCCTGCAGGTCGACTCTAGAGGATCCACGGGTACCAGCGTTTTGTTATCAATAAAAAA
GGCCCCCCGATTTGGGAGGCCTTTTTAGTTAGATTAGCGCAATTCAAAAAGATATCCTTGTCCGCGTACG
GTGGTAATGACATCGTGCGGATACTGGGCCTGTATTTTTTTCCGCAGACGCCCCATGAGAACATCAATGG
TATGACTTTCCCGCAGTTCCGCATCCGGATACAGCTGAAGCATCAGCGAATCTTTGCTGACCACTTTACC
GTTGTTACGGATAAGCGTTTCCATAATGGTGTATTCGAACGCCGTGAGTTTGATGACCTCTTCATTGACG
GATAATTCCCGGCGTGAGAGATCCACCTGGAACGGCGGGATGTTGATCACCTGGGAGGCCAGACCGCTAT
TACGGCGCATTAACGCCTGCATACGCGCCATTACCTCTTCGATGTGGAATGGCTTCGTCACGTAGTCATC
GGCCCCGGAGCTGAGAACCTCGACTTTATCCTGCCAGCCTTCGCGCGCGGTTAACACCAGAACCGGCAGT
GAAACATCACTGCTGCGCCAGCGGCGTATTAAGGAAAGGCCGTCTTCATCCGGCAGACCTAAATCGACAA
TAGCGATATCCGGAAGGTGTTCATTAAGGTAGTAATCAGCTTCCCTGGCATCTTCTGCGGCATCGACCTG
GTGACCTGAATCCTGGAGCTGAACCTTCAGGTGGTGGCGTAATAATGCATTATCCTCTACAACCAGTACG
CGCATCATTAGAAAACTTCCTAGGCATGATTAAGATGTTTCAGTACGAAAATTGCTTTCATTGTTGATCT
CCTTTTTAAGTGAACTTGGGCCCGGTCAGTGCGTCCTGCTGATGTGCTCAGTATCTCTATCACTGATAGG
GATGTCAATCTCTATCACTGATAGGGAGTCTTCGCGTAACGGTCGCCGTTATTAAACGGTTACGCGGGAG
GAAATCCTTATCCGTCCCGAAAACGGATATAAACGCAGAAAGGCCCACCCGAAGGTGAGCCAGTGTGACT
CTAGTAGAGAGCGTTCACCGACAAACAACAGATAAAACGAAAGGCCCAGTCTTTCGACTGAGCCTTTCGT
TTTATTTGATGCCTGGTCTAGATTATTAGCGGCCGCAACGGCTGTCGTCAGTACAATTATGAGTGCCTGG
GTTTATATGCGCCTCATTTGTACAGTTCATCCATACCATGCGTGATGCCCGCTGCGGTTACGAATTCCAG
CAGAACCATATGATCGCGTTTCTCGTTCGGATCTTTAGACAGAACGCTTTGCGTGCTCAGATAGTGATTG
TCTGGCAGCAGAACAGGACCATCACCGATTGGAGTGTTTTGCTGGTAGTGATCAGCCAGCTGCACGCTGC
CATCCTCCACGTTGTGGCGAATTTTAAAATTCGCTTTAATGCCATTTTTTTGTTTATCGGCGGT
Features (pLannotate 1.2.2; 15 found; start..end, strand, type, name):
    782..845     +  promoter       AmpR promoter: bla
    846..1706    +  CDS            AmpR: β-lactamase; bla; confers resistance to ampicillin, carbenicillin, and related antibiotics
   1786..1820    +  terminator     lambda t0 terminator: minimal transcription terminator from phage lambda (Scholtissek and Grosse, 1987)
   2322..2544    +  rep_origin     pSC101 ori: low-copy replication origin that requires the Rep101 protein
   2592..3542    +  CDS            Rep101: RepA protein needed for replication with the pSC101 origin; rep101
   3845..3892    -  terminator     his operon terminator (fragment): This putative transcriptin terminator from the E. coli his operon has a 2-bp deletion introduced during synthesis. Its efficiency has not been determined.
   3905..3991    -  terminator     rrnB T1 terminator: Escherichia coli rrnB; transcription terminator T1 from the E. coli rrnB gene
   3997..4623    -  CDS            TetR: tetracycline repressor TetR; tetR; TetR binds to the tetracycline operator tetO to inhibit transcription. This inhibition can be relieved by adding tetracycline or doxycycline.
   4667..4692    -  promoter       J23119(SpeI) promoter (fragment): bacterial promoter (Registry of Standard Biological Parts BBa J23119) modified to end with an SpeI site
   4693..4737    -  misc_feature   MCS (fragment): pUC18/19 multiple cloning site
   4797..5468    -  CDS            phoP: PHOP_SALT1 - Experimental evidence at protein level: Swiss-Prot protein existence level 1. Member of the two-component regulatory system PhoP/PhoQ which regulates the expression of genes involved in virulence, adaptation to acidic and low Mg(2+) environments and resistance to host defense antimicrobial peptides. Essential for intramacrophage survival of S.typhimurium. In low periplasmic Mg(2+), PhoQ phosphorylates PhoP, resulting in the expression of PhoP-activated genes (PAG) and repression of PhoP-repressed genes (PRG). In high periplasmic Mg(2+), PhoQ dephosphorylates phospho-PhoP, resultin
   5554..5627    -  promoter       PLtetO-1 promoter: modified phage lambda PL promoter with tet operator sites (Lutz and Bujard, 1997)
   5704..5731    -  terminator     T7Te terminator: phage T7 early transcription terminator
   5747..5818    -  terminator     rrnB T1 terminator: transcription terminator T1 from the E. coli rrnB gene
   5897..456     -  CDS            superfolder GFP (across the origin): GFP variant that folds robustly even when fused to poorly folded proteins (Pédelacq et al., 2006)
