[The description below was written by a language model from this plasmid's Addgene catalogue record and pLannotate feature annotations shown in this document.]
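Description:
pAM002 is a low-copy bacterial expression and synthetic biology plasmid of about 6.2 kb built on a pSC101* backbone. It replicates from the pSC101 origin, which depends on the plasmid-encoded Rep101 (RepA) protein, and it is selected with ampicillin through a β-lactamase gene driven by its own bla promoter and followed by a lambda t0 terminator.

The payload has three parts that together form a tunable reporter for PhoP-dependent transcription. First, the Salmonella enterica serovar Typhimurium response regulator PhoP is placed under the PLtetO-1 promoter, a phage lambda PL derivative carrying tet operator sites. Second, a TetR repressor gene lies downstream in the same orientation, apparently expressed from a J23119-type constitutive promoter (annotated only as a fragment) and terminated by rrnB T1 and a his operon terminator fragment. TetR binding to the operators holds PhoP expression off until a tetracycline-class inducer relieves repression, so PhoP levels can be titrated. Third, superfolder GFP is listed in the catalogue as driven by PpmrD, a PhoP-activated promoter. This promoter is not annotated in the feature table, but it presumably sits upstream of the sfGFP coding sequence, which spans the numbering origin. T7Te and rrnB T1 terminators follow sfGFP and insulate it from the adjacent PhoP cassette.

PhoP is the response regulator of the PhoP/PhoQ two-component system, and it is phosphorylated by the sensor kinase PhoQ in response to signals such as low magnesium. Fluorescence from this plasmid therefore reports PhoQ signalling activity. PhoQ itself is not encoded here and must be supplied separately. The associated work concerns high-throughput discovery of peptide activators of a bacterial sensor kinase.
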