Addgene plasmid #170006: pAM002
Purpose: Encodes PpmrD-sfgfp reporter and TetR-controlled expression of S. Typhimurium PhoP
Depositing lab: Jeffrey Tabor. Depositing organization: Rice University. Publication: High-throughput discovery of peptide activators of a bacterial sensor kinase. Brink KR, Mu AM, Hoang KV, Groszman K, Gunn JS, Tabor JJ. bioRxiv 10.1101/2021.06.01.446581.
Backbone
  Vector backbone: pSC101*
  Vector type: Bacterial Expression, Synthetic Biology
Growth in bacteria
  Bacterial resistance: Ampicillin, 100 μg/mL
  Growth temperature: 37°C
  Growth strain: DH5alpha
  Copy number: Low Copy
Gene/Insert 1
  Gene/Insert name: Superfolder GFP (alt name: sfgfp)
  Species: Aequorea victoria
  Promoter: PpmrD
  Cloning method: Unknown
  Sequencing primers: 5′ CGTCTAAGAAACCATTATTATCATGACATTAAC
Gene/Insert 2
  Gene/Insert name: PhoP
  Species: Salmonella enterica subsp. enterica serovar Typhimurium
  Promoter: PLTetO-1
  Cloning method: Unknown
  Sequencing primers: 5′ GAGTTTACGGGTTGTTAAACCTTC
Terms and licenses: Academic/Nonprofit Terms; Industry Terms: Not Available to Industry
Depositor comments: Please visit https://www.biorxiv.org/content/10.1101/2021.06.01.446581v1 for bioRxiv preprint.
How to cite: pAM002 was a gift from Jeffrey Tabor (Addgene plasmid # 170006 ; http://n2t.net/addgene:170006 ; RRID:Addgene_170006)
